>Addgene plasmid #218147 | pOET5 rota-VLP | addgene full sequence | sequence record 433323 | Addgene NGS Result
GTGGCACTTTTCGGGGAAATGTGCGCGGAACCCCTATTTGTTTATTTTTCTAAATACATTCAAATATGTA
TCCGCTCATGAGACAATAACCCTGATAAATGCTTCAATAATATTGAAAAAGGAAGAGTATGAGTATTCAA
CATTTCCGTGTCGCCCTTATTCCCTTTTTTGCGGCATTTTGCCTTCCTGTTTTTGCTCACCCAGAAACGC
TGGTGAAAGTAAAAGATGCTGAAGATCAGTTGGGTGCACGAGTGGGTTACATCGAACTGGATCTCAACAG
CGGTAAGATCCTTGAGAGTTTTCGCCCCGAAGAACGTTTTCCAATGATGAGCACTTTTAAAGTTCTGCTA
TGTGGCGCGGTATTATCCCGTATTGACGCCGGGCAAGAGCAACTCGGTCGCCGCATACACTATTCTCAGA
ATGACTTGGTTGAGTACTCACCAGTCACAGAAAAGCATCTTACGGATGGCATGACAGTAAGAGAATTATG
CAGTGCTGCCATAACCATGAGTGATAACACTGCGGCCAACTTACTTCTGACAACGATCGGAGGACCGAAG
GAGCTAACCGCTTTTTTGCACAACATGGGGGATCATGTAACTCGCCTTGATCGTTGGGAACCGGAGCTGA
ATGAAGCCATACCAAACGACGAGCGTGACACCACGATGCCTGTAGCAATGGCAACAACGTTGCGCAAACT
ATTAACTGGCGAACTACTTACTCTAGCTTCCCGGCAACAATTAATAGACTGGATGGAGGCGGATAAAGTT
GCAGGACCACTTCTGCGCTCGGCCCTTCCGGCTGGCTGGTTTATTGCTGATAAATCTGGAGCCGGTGAGC
GTGGTTCTCGCGGTATCATTGCAGCACTGGGGCCAGATGGTAAGCCCTCCCGTATCGTAGTTATCTACAC
GACGGGGAGTCAGGCAACTATGGATGAACGAAATAGACAGATCGCTGAGATAGGTGCCTCACTGATTAAG
CATTGGTAACTGTCAGACCAAGTTTACTCATATATACTTTAGATTGATTTAAAACTTCATTTTTAATTTA
AAAGGATCTAGGTGAAGATCCTTTTTGATAATCTCATGACCAAAATCCCTTAACGTGAGTTTTCGTTCCA
CTGAGCGTCAGACCCCGTAGAAAAGATCAAAGGATCTTCTTGAGATCCTTTTTTTCTGCGCGTAATCTGC
TGCTTGCAAACAAAAAAACCACCGCTACCAGCGGTGGTTTGTTTGCCGGATCAAGAGCTACCAACTCTTT
TTCCGAAGGTAACTGGCTTCAGCAGAGCGCAGATACCAAATACTGTTCTTCTAGTGTAGCCGTAGTTAGG
CCACCACTTCAAGAACTCTGTAGCACCGCCTACATACCTCGCTCTGCTAATCCTGTTACCAGTGGCTGCT
GCCAGTGGCGATAAGTCGTGTCTTACCGGGTTGGACTCAAGACGATAGTTACCGGATAAGGCGCAGCGGT
CGGGCTGAACGGGGGGTTCGTGCACACAGCCCAGCTTGGAGCGAACGACCTACACCGAACTGAGATACCT
ACAGCGTGAGCTATGAGAAAGCGCCACGCTTCCCGAAGGGAGAAAGGCGGACAGGTATCCGGTAAGCGGC
AGGGTCGGAACAGGAGAGCGCACGAGGGAGCTTCCAGGGGGAAACGCCTGGTATCTTTATAGTCCTGTCG
GGTTTCGCCACCTCTGACTTGAGCGTCGATTTTTGTGATGCTCGTCAGGGGGGCGGAGCCTATGGAAAAA
CGCCAGCAACGCGGCCTTTTTACGGTTCCTGGCCTTTTGCTGGCCTTTTGCTCATTAGGCACCCCAGGCT
TTACCCGAACGACCGAGCGCAGCGAGTCAGTGAGCGAGGAAGCGGAGAGCGCCCAATACGCAAGGAAACA
GCTATGACCATGTTAATGCAGCTGGCACGACAGGTTTCCCGACTGGAAAGCGGGCAGTGAGCGGAAGGCC
CATGAGGCCCAAAAAGCTCAACTACAAATTTGATCGCGGACGTGTTAGCCGACACAATTAATAGGCGTCG
TGTGGCTATGGCAAAATCGTCTTCGGAAGCAACTTCTAACGACGAGGGTTGGGACGACGACGATAATCGG
CCTAATAAAGCTAACACGCCCGATGTTAAATATGTCCAAGCGTTATTTAACGTGTTTACGTCGAGTCAAT
TGTACACTAACGACAGTGATGAAAGAAATACAAAAGCGCATAATATTTTGAACGACGTCGAACCTTTATT
ACAAAACAAAACACAAACGAATATCGACAAAGCTAGATTGCTGCTACAAGATTTGGCAAGTTTTGTGGCG
TTGAGCGAAAATCCATTAGATAGTCCAGCCATCGGTTCGGAAAAACAACCCTTGTTTGAAACTAATCGAA
ACCTATTTTACAAATCTATTGAGGATTTAATATTTAAATTCAGATATAAAGACGCTGAAAATCATTTGAT
TTTCGCTCTAACATACCACCCTAAAGATTATAAATTTAATGAATTATTAAAATACGTACAACAATTGTCT
GTAAATCAACAACGCACAGAATCTAGCGCTTAATAAATGTACTAATAACAATGTATCGTGTTTTATTAAT
AAGCTTTAAGGTACCTTACTTGATGAGCATAGAACGAATGGAAGCGACTGTGAATACTCTTTGAAGGTTG
TCCTCACGTGAGGGGCTGTAGTTGGTAATGAGTTCTGTCCAGTTCATGCCAGGTGGGAATACTGGACCAA
CGGGGATGGCGTACTCCTGACGCACGGCAGTGACGTTAGCAAGCAAGGTTTCGTTGGCATCAGCGAGCAC
AGACTCACAGACAGCACTTTCGATTCTGAGAGTCAGACCCACGGTGGCATGGTGTTGGAAAGGTTGAGCC
TGTGGGAACAGGGCGTTGACAGCTGGAGTCATGTTGGGAGGGCGCATAAGCTGGAAAGACAAGCGGATGG
TGTCGAAGTTCCTGGCAATGATGGTTCCGAACCTAGCTTGGTATGTGTTAATGATCTGGCCGTTGAGCAG
GAACTCTACTTCAACGTTGTTAGGACGCAGAATGATGGGGTTGAAGAACCAGGTTGTGGCACCATCAGCA
CTGTTAATGACACGAGGGAAGGAGAATCTCTCGGCGTCTGGAAGCAAGGTGATTGTGGCAGTGGTGAGAG
CGCGCCTCAGTTGTACAATGTGTTCGAATTGCTGGATGTTGGCAGGAGCGTTGAGGGCGCAAGAGTAATC
GAAGCCAGCAACCTGGATCTCTGAACCGGCGTTAAGCCACATAGTTCCCATCAAGTTGTCATGCATAGGC
TGGCTACGGTTCAAAGTGAAAGAAGCACTGTAGGGGAAGATGTTAGGTTTGTGGAAAACGAAACCGGTTC
TTTGACGTCTGTTCTGGAGGTTCCAGTTCTCGATGTATTCGCTAGAGTTATCGAAGTTAATACGTTTGAA
CTTGATGCCAGCCAGCTTTCTCAAGGCTTCGCTTTGTGGAGCCACACCGTTACGCTGAGACTCTCTAGCC
ATTTCGTCCATGCAGACGTTATCAATGAAGTCGATGAAGTACTCGATGGTTGTGCGAGCAGTTTCCACGT
AGTTGGCATCAAGGTTAAGCAAAGTAGTACCGAGCAGTCCGAAGTCGAAGGTCCAGTTCCTAATGGGCAA
GTTACCGATGCCACCTGTTTGGAAGTCGTTTCCGTTCATAGTGACAATCATCTGGTTGAATTGCTGGATC
AGATCGGATACGTTAGAGTAGAGAGTGCCTTCAACAATCTTGTCCCTGGCGTCCTTCAAAGTTTTAGAGA
GTGAGTAGAGTACCTCCATGGTGGCGGTTTTTTAGGAGTTCTCGAGAGAGTCGACTGTGGATCCTATATT
TATAGGTTTTTTTATTACAAAACTGTTACGAAAACAGTAAAATACTTATTTATTTGCGAGATGGTTATCA
TTTTAATTATCTCCATGATATCCTAGAGTCGAGCAAGAAAATAAAACGCCAAACGCGTTGGAGTCTTGTG
TGCTATTTTACAAAGATTCAGAAATACGCATCACTTACAACAAGGGGGACTATGAAATTATGCATTTGAG
GATGCCGGATCATGGAGATAATTAAAATGATAACCATCTCGCAAATAAATAAGTATTTTACTGTTTTCGT
AACAGTTTTGTAATAAAAAAACCTATAAATACAGATCTCTAGAATTCAACTCCTAAAAAACCGCCACCGC
GGCCGCTCACTGCAGTATTCTAGAGGCAACATATTGTACAAAACCGACGATCCCAAATTCATTGATTATA
TAAATTTAATAATTAAAGCAACACACTCCGAAGAACTACCAGAAAATAGCACTGTTGTAAATTACAGAAA
AACTATGCGCAGCGGTACTATACACCCCATTAAAAAAGACATATATATTTATGACAACAAAAAATTTACT
CTATACGATAGATACATATATGGATACGATAATAACTATGTTAATTTTTATGAGGAGAAAAATGAAAAAG
AGAAGGAATACGAAGAAGAAGACGACAAGGCGTCTAGTTTATGTGAAAATAAAATTATATTGTCGCAAAT
TAACTGTGAATCATTTGAAAATGATTTTAAATATTACCTCAGCGATTATAACTACGCGTTTTCAATTATA
GATAATACTACAAATGTTCTTGTTGCGTTTGGTTTGTATCGTTAATAAAAAACAAATTTAGCATTTATAA
TTGTTTTATTATTCAATAATTACAAATAGGATTGAGACCCTTGCAGTTGCCAGCAAACGGACAGAGCTTG
TCCACAGTTTTCATTTTTTGGCAGTTTGGTGGTTTATACACATCTTGGGATTTGATTAAAAGATGCATGA
CTTCACCCACACACTTGGAGTCGTGGTTGTAGAAATGCGTCAGAGCCTTGATTAAACATCGGTTTTCACA
CTTGGCACACGAAACCACGTTTGCAATGTAACAGTTTAGTATAAACCTCTTCCTGTACATACCGCCGCGC
GGTACATTGTTTTCTTTCAAATCGTTCAATATTTTTTTTATACACGGAGGCATATTAATCTTGTTGTTCA
GCATGTCCACGACATTTTTCTTTCCTTCTACGCATTCTTTCATACAAATGTTTCTCTTGCTGCGTTTTTT
AAAATTGGAATTTTTAATTTCATTAATAGTGGGCGGAGCCGTTAACAGCATGTACAATCGCAGTCCGGAA
ATTTTGACCAAAACCCCGCCATTGTAGAATACCGTGTATGGAGTTAGGGTCAATTTATCAATAAAATCAT
CGGGATCAATTAAATATGTAGCTTTCTTGTCTAAACATGACGCTCTAATGAGCGGACTCCACACGTTATA
CGATGCATTCGCCATACTTCGCGGCTTCTCGCACCAGCGGTCCTGATTCGACTAACGGTCGATTGGATGG
CTTAATAGTTTTAACGTCACGGCCTTGACGGCCTTCCGCCAATTCGCCCTATAGTGAGTCGTATTACGTC
GCGCTCACTGGCCGTCGTTTTACAACGTCGTGACTGGGAAAACCCTGGCGTTACCCAACTTAATCGCCTT
GCAGCACATCCCCCTTTCGCCAGCTGGCGTAATAGCGAAGAGGCCCGCACCGAAACGCCCTTCCCAACAG
TTGCGCAGCCTGAATGGCGAATGGGAGCGCCCTGTAGCGGCCACTCAACCCTATCTCGGTCTATTCTTTT
GATTTATAAGGGATTTTGCCGATTTCGGCCTATTGGTTAAAAAATGAGCTGATTTAACAAAAATTTAACG
CGAATTTTAACAAAATATTAACGCTTACAATTTAG
Features (pLannotate 1.2.2; 15 found; start..end, strand, type, name):
     24..128     +  promoter       AmpR promoter: bla
    129..989     +  CDS            AmpR: β-lactamase; bla; confers resistance to ampicillin, carbenicillin, and related antibiotics
   1160..1748    +  rep_origin     ori: high-copy-number ColE1/pMB1/pBR322/pUC origin of replication
   1826..1866    +  rep_origin     RSF ori (fragment): Plasmids containing the RSF 1030 origin of replication can be propagated in E. coli cells that contain additional plasmids with compatible origins.
   1903..1950    +  CDS            lacI (fragment): lac repressor; lacI; The lac repressor binds to the lac operator to inhibit transcription in E. coli. This inhibition can be relieved by adding lactose or isopropyl-β-D-thiogalactopyranoside (IPTG).
   2210..2582    -  3'UTR          polyhedrin 3' UTR: 3' UTR from the Autographa californica nucleopolyhedrovirus polyhedrin gene (Suzuki et al., 2006)
   2609..3799    -  CDS            VP6_ROTP5: Experimental evidence at protein level: Swiss-Prot protein existence level 1. Intermediate capsid protein that self assembles to form an icosahedral capsid with a T=13 symmetry, which consists of 230 trimers of VP6, with channels at each of its five-fold vertices. This capsid constitutes the middle concentric layer of the viral mature particle. The innermost VP2 capsid and the intermediate VP6 capsid remain intact following cell entry to protect the dsRNA from degradation and to prevent unfavorable antiviral responses in the host cell during all the replication cycle of the virus. Nascent tran
   3848..3939    -  promoter       polyhedrin promoter: polh from Autographa californica; promoter for the baculovirus polyhedrin gene
   3951..4067    +  CDS            P26 (fragment): POXIN_NPVAC - Experimental evidence at protein level: Swiss-Prot protein existence level 1. Nuclease that cleaves host 2',3'-cGAMP. From Autographa californica nuclear polyhedrosis virus (AcMNPV).
   4069..4160    +  promoter       polyhedrin promoter: polh from Autographa californica; promoter for the baculovirus polyhedrin gene
   4225..4665    -  CDS            ORF603 (fragment): baculovirus ORF603 protein
   4706..5335    -  CDS            LEF-2: LEF2_NPVAC - Experimental evidence at protein level: Swiss-Prot protein existence level 1. Plays an essential role in viral DNA replication. Does not seem to participate in the initiation step but is rather important for the amplification of DNA. Also required for expression from the vp39 and polh promoters. From Autographa californica nuclear polyhedrosis virus (AcMNPV).
   5438..5456    -  promoter       T7 promoter: promoter for bacteriophage T7 RNA polymerase
   5465..5621    +  CDS            lacZα (fragment): LacZα fragment of β-galactosidase; lacZ fragment
   5642..5773    +  rep_origin     M13 ori (fragment): M13 bacteriophage origin of replication; arrow indicates direction of (+) strand synthesis
