[The description below was written by a language model from this plasmid's Addgene catalogue record and pLannotate feature annotations shown in this document.]
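Description:
pOET5 rota-VLP is a baculovirus transfer plasmid built on the pOET5.1 backbone and intended for insect-cell expression of the rotavirus intermediate capsid protein VP6. It is maintained in E. coli as a high-copy plasmid through a ColE1/pUC-type origin and selected with ampicillin via the β-lactamase gene. Short annotated fragments of lacI, lacZα, an RSF origin, an M13 origin and a T7 promoter appear to be backbone remnants with no evident role in the payload.

The roughly 1.2 kb VP6 coding sequence, produced synthetically and cloned between NcoI and KpnI sites, lies on the reverse strand downstream of an AcMNPV polyhedrin promoter and is followed by the polyhedrin 3′ UTR. This very late baculoviral promoter drives strong expression in infected insect cells. Flanking baculoviral sequences, including LEF-2 and an ORF603 fragment, are the kind of homology region used to recombine the expression cassette into the polyhedrin locus of a baculovirus genome, generating recombinant virus.

VP6 self-assembles into trimers and higher-order capsid-like structures, which is the basis for the stated purpose of forming rotavirus-like particles from this single protein.

The record has one inconsistency. The catalogue entry says the backbone's p10 promoter was replaced with a CMV enhancer and promoter, but the feature table shows no CMV element. It instead shows a second, divergently oriented polyhedrin promoter next to a P26 fragment, with no annotated coding sequence downstream. The record does not explain this difference.
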