Addgene plasmid #218147: pOET5 rota-VLP
Purpose: Forms rotavirus-like particles in insect cells by expression of VP6 (GenBank ID: ACL93331.1).
Depositing lab: Minna Hankaniemi. Depositing organization: Tampere University, BioMediTech.
Backbone
  Vector backbone: pOET5.1
  Backbone manufacturer: Oxford Expression Technologies
  Backbone size w/o insert (bp): 4581
  Total vector size (bp): 5775
  Modifications to backbone: P10 promoter replaced with CMV enhancer and promoter
  Vector type: Insect Expression
Growth in bacteria
  Bacterial resistance: Ampicillin, 100 μg/mL
  Growth temperature: 37°C
  Growth strain: DH5alpha
  Copy number: High Copy
Gene/Insert
  Gene/Insert name: Rotavirus VP6 (alt names: Rotavirus capsid protein VP6; VP6)
  Species: H. sapiens (human); Human rotavirus
  Insert size (bp): 1194
  GenBank ID: ACL93331.1
  Promoter: Polyhedrin
  Cloning method: Restriction Enzyme; 5′ cloning site NcoI (not destroyed); 3′ cloning site KpnI (not destroyed)
  Sequencing primers: 5′ CTGTTACGAAAACAGTAAAATACTT; 3′ TAAATCAACAACGCACAGAATCTAG
Resource information
  A portion of this plasmid was derived from a plasmid made by: Gene synthetically produced and cloned by GenScript.
Terms and licenses: Academic/Nonprofit Terms; Industry Terms: Not Available to Industry
How to cite: pOET5 rota-VLP was a gift from Minna Hankaniemi (Addgene plasmid # 218147 ; http://n2t.net/addgene:218147 ; RRID:Addgene_218147)
